Addgene plasmid #134201: pDK540
Purpose: Bacterial expression of C. elegans KNL1
Depositing lab: Iain Cheeseman. Depositing organization: Whitehead Institute for Biomedical Research. Publication: The outer kinetochore protein KNL-1 contains a defined oligomerization domain in nematodes. Kern DM, Kim T, Rigney M, Hattersley N, Desai A, Cheeseman IM. Mol Biol Cell. 2015 Jan 15;26(2):229-37. doi: 10.1091/mbc.E14-06-1125. Epub 2014 Nov 19. PubMed 25411336.
Backbone
  Vector backbone: pET3aTr
  Backbone manufacturer: Song Tan (Addgene plasmid # 64008)
  Vector type: Bacterial Expression
Growth in bacteria
  Bacterial resistance: Ampicillin, 100 μg/mL
  Growth temperature: 37°C
  Growth strain: DH5alpha
  Copy number: High Copy
Gene/Insert
  Gene/Insert name: KNL1 FL with YA mutant
  Species: C. elegans (nematode)
  Mutation: YA
  Entrez Gene: knl-1 (a.k.a. CELE_C02F5.1)
  Cloning method: Restriction Enzyme; 5′ cloning site unknown (unknown if destroyed); 3′ cloning site unknown (unknown if destroyed)
Terms and licenses: Academic/Nonprofit Terms; Industry Terms: Not Available to Industry
How to cite: pDK540 was a gift from Iain Cheeseman (Addgene plasmid # 134201 ; http://n2t.net/addgene:134201 ; RRID:Addgene_134201)
