[The description below was written by a language model from this plasmid's Addgene catalogue record and pLannotate feature annotations shown in this document.]
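Description:
pDK540 is a bacterial expression plasmid built on the pET3aTr backbone, a pET-family vector derived from pBR322, and carries full-length Caenorhabditis elegans KNL-1 bearing a mutation the record labels only as "YA". The exact residue changes are not specified. The sequenced plasmid is 7,739 nt. It replicates from a ColE1/pMB1-type origin and retains the pBR322 bom site and rop gene. The catalogue lists it as high copy, even though Rop normally moderates copy number. Selection is by ampicillin through the bla (AmpR) gene and its own promoter. Two disrupted fragments of the tetracycline resistance gene, along with the tet promoter, remain as pBR322 remnants and are not expected to be functional.

The expression cassette follows the standard T7 layout. A T7 promoter and the efficient phage T7 gene 10 ribosome binding site sit upstream of the roughly 3 kb knl-1 open reading frame, and a T7 terminator lies downstream. No lac operator or lacI gene is annotated, so expression depends on a host that supplies T7 RNA polymerase. Just after the coding sequence, the annotation software reports a short match to part of a composite TEV/6xHis tag and a fragment resembling T7 gene 10 sequence. These may reflect a small C-terminal tag or residual vector sequence, but the record does not confirm any tag, and the cloning sites are listed as unknown.

KNL-1 is an outer kinetochore protein of the KMN network, which establishes the kinetochore–microtubule interface during chromosome segregation. The plasmid is intended for producing recombinant mutant KNL-1 in E. coli, and the associated study concerns a defined oligomerization domain in nematode KNL-1.
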