Features (pLannotate 1.2.2; 15 found; start..end, strand, type, name):
    287..305     +  promoter       T7 promoter: promoter for bacteriophage T7 RNA polymerase
    379..401     +  RBS            RBS: efficient ribosome binding site from bacteriophage T7 gene 10 (Olins and Rangwala, 1989)
    409..3438    +  CDS            knl-1: KNL1_CAEEL - Experimental evidence at protein level: Swiss-Prot protein existence level 1. Proposed to be part of the KMN network incorporating the MIS12 complex and NDC80 complex that is required for establishing the kinetochore-microtubule interface that aids in chromosome segregation during meiotic and mitotic cell division (PubMed:14522947, PubMed:15371340, PubMed:17129783, PubMed:18070910). Appears to function downstream of hcp-3 (CENP-A) and hcp-4 (CENP-C) in the kinetochore assembly hierarchy (PubMed:15767665, PubMed:16273096). Has a role in the correct localization of the spindly-like
   3448..3464    +  CDS            capTEV™ (fragment): composite tag for in vivo biotinylation, TEV protease cleavage, and 6xHis tagging
   3512..3561    +  CDS            SET1 (fragment): solubility-enhancement tag derived from T7 phage gene 10B
   3569..3616    +  terminator     T7 terminator: transcription terminator for bacteriophage T7 RNA polymerase
   3642..3934    -  CDS            TcR (fragment): tetracycline efflux protein; tet; confers resistance to tetracycline
   3982..4010    -  promoter       tet promoter: E. coli promoter for tetracycline efflux protein gene
   4123..4227    +  promoter       AmpR promoter: bla
   4228..5088    +  CDS            AmpR: β-lactamase; bla; confers resistance to ampicillin, carbenicillin, and related antibiotics
   5259..5847    +  rep_origin     ori: high-copy-number ColE1/pMB1/pBR322/pUC origin of replication
   6033..6172    -  misc_feature   bom: basis of mobility region from pBR322
   6274..6465    -  CDS            rop: Rop protein, which maintains plasmids at low copy number; rop
   6482..6862    +  CDS            YPB1_ECOLX: Protein predicted: Swiss-Prot protein existence level 4. From Escherichia coli.
   7104..265     -  CDS            TcR (fragment) (across the origin): tetracycline efflux protein; tet; confers resistance to tetracycline
>Addgene plasmid #134201 | pDK540 | addgene full sequence | sequence record 272650 | Addgene NGS Result
ATGCGACTCCTGCATTAGGAAGCAGCCCAGTAGTAGGTTGAGGCCGTTGAGCACCGCCGCCGCAAGGAAT
GGTGCATGCAAGGAGATGGCGCCCAACAGTCCCCCGGCCACGGGGCCTGCCACCATACCCACGCCGAAAC
AAGCGCTCATGAGCCCGAAGTGGCGAGCCCGATCTTCCCCATCGGTGATGTCGGCGATATAGGCGCCAGC
AACCGCACCTGTGGCGCCGGTGATGCCGGCCACGATGCGTCCGGCGTAGAGGATCGAGATCTCGATCCCG
CGAAATTAATACGACTCACTATAGGGAGACCACAACGGTTTCCCTCTAGTGCCGGCTCCGGAGAGCTCCA
ATTGGAATTCGCTAGCTCTAGAAATAATTTTGTTTAACTTTAAGAAGGAGATATACATATGTCGATGGAG
CCTCGTAAGAAGCGGAACTCGATTCTCAAGGTGCGGCAAGCCGTCGAAACCATCGAGGAAACCGTCATGA
ACAGTGGGCCTAGTTCCACAACAACTAATCGACGAGTCAGCTTTCATAACGTGAAGCATGTCAAGCAGTA
TGACAGGGACCATGGTAAAATTCTTGACGCCACACCAGTTAAGGAGAAGATTACTGACACTATTGGATCA
GATGGTATTTTGACACCACGTGGCGGAAACATGGATATTTCCGAATCTCCGGCCTGCACGTCCTCATTTC
AAGTGTTCGGCGGTGGTAATCTCGATAAAACTATGGATATGTCTCTCGAAACAACTATCAACGAGAACAA
CGAAACGGCGAGATTGTTTGAAACCACAAGAGATCCAACACTATTAGCAGAAAAGATCGTCGAAACCACA
ACAAAAGTTACCGAGCGAATTGTTAGTATGCCACTGGATGATACCTTAGCAATGTTCAATACAACGAATC
AAGAAGATAAGGATATGTCAGTTGATCGTTCAGTTCTTTTCACGATTCCCAAAGTTCCGAAGCATAACGC
TACAATGAATAGAACTATACCGATGGACCTCGATGAATCAAAAGCAGCGGGCGGCCAGTGCGATGAAACG
ATGAATGTGTTCAATTTCACAAACTTGGAAGCCGCTGAAATGGATACGAGTAAATTAGATGAAAATAATA
CCATGAATGCTATCCGGATTCCGATTAATTCAAACGTCATGCCTGTAGACATGGACATCACTGAACATCA
CACTTTAATTGAAGAAAAGAAAAATGATACATTCGGGCCAAGTCAACTGATGGACATTTCGGCGCCACAA
GTTCAAGTTAATGATACTTTGGCCATTTTCAACAGTCCGAGAGACATCTGTAATAAGGGTTTGGGTGTTC
CTCAGAATCTAATAAATATCGCCTCGAACGTCGTACCTGTGGACATGGACATCACTGATCAGGCCGTATT
AAACGCGGAGAAGAAAAATGATCAATTCGAGACAAGTCAGCTTATGGACATTTCTATTCCGAAAGTTCTA
GTAAATGACACTATGGCGATGTTCAACAGCCCGAAACACGTCAGTAAGAGCAGCATGGATCTCGAGAAAA
CGATTGAAGCCGCTGACAAATCAACGAAATACCCGAGTATCGCAGATGAGGTGGAAGATTTAGACATGGA
TATGGATATCACTGAACAACAACCATGTGAGGCTGGTAATCAGCAGAACGACGGCTTGCAACTTCAAAAG
GAGGATTTAATGGACATTTCGGTGATTCGAGATTCACCTGCAGTAAACGACACCATGGCTGTGTTCCAGA
GTCCTGCCAGAGTAAAGATCGGAGCGAACAACTCGATCATTGATTCGCAGAAATCTATCGTGTTCGGTGA
CGAAATGAGCATTGACGAGACACAAAATGATGGAACCTTGACGTTGCCAAAGTCGAATGTAGAAGTGACT
ACAACTAATGATGTCTACACGTCTCTCGAGCGGCAAGAGGAAAATGCTTCAGAAAACGTATCCATGATAA
ACGAATCTTCTGTTCATTCGGAAATCGACAAAAAGTCGTTTATGCTCATCGAAGAAGAAAGGGCTTTTAT
GCACTCCTCCATGATTGATGTAGCACAAAAGTTGGAAGACGATGGTTCGTCGAAGACGCCAGTCATCCTT
GCTTCACAGTCAGCTTCTCTTGCCACTAAAGAACCATCAGCCCTTCACAACTCGAGTGCAACTCTCAACA
ATTCGATGGAATTGGACAACAATACTCTTCTTAAAACTATGCAAATTACAACGTGTGAAGACATTAGCAT
GGTCCATGAGTCTATTGCTGTTGAACTGAACAGTAACAAAGAGCAGGAGCAATTCGGAGATGAGACTTTG
CAGAAAAATGATACCTCGAATACTGGCGCGAATTTCACATTCCAAGGCCATAATGAAACATCGCAAATCA
TGAACAATGTCGACTCGGAAGCAGTGAACACGTCCAAGATTTCAACATATTCGGCTTTCAATTTGAGCAT
CAACCAGTCTATCTCTAAACGACGTCGATCTCTTCTGAATTCTGCTCGTGAATCTCCTCGTCGTGTTGCG
TTGGAGAATTCTATAATGTCGATGAATGGGCAAACAGTGGAAGCTCTGACAGAATATCGACAGAATAAAA
CTATGCAGACGAGTCAAGATTCGATGCCGAGTATGAGTTTGAACGATTCGGGAAGAGATATTCTCGCGAT
GAATACATCAGTCCGCTCTCCTCATCTGAATTCTTCAAAAACTGCTGCCCCAGGAACACCATCATTGATG
TCACAAAATGTACAACTTCCACCCCCATCTCCTCAATTCGAAATGCCAGACTTCGATCCAGCTGTGGTCA
ACGTTGTATATTTAACATCTGAAGATCCGTCCACTGAACAACATCCAGAAGCTCTCAAATTTCAGCGTAT
TGTTGAAAACGAGAAAATGAAAGTACAACACGAGATTGATTCTCTGAATTCAACCAATCAACTTTCTGCT
GAGAAAATTGATATGTTGAAGACTAAGGAGCTCTTGAAGTTTAGTCATGATGAGCGAGAAGCGATTATGA
TTGCAAGAAAAGACGCGGAAATCAAGTTTTTGGAGCTTCGTCTGAAATTTGCACTCGAAAAAAAAATTGA
AAGTGACCAGGAAATTGCTGAACTAGAACAAGGAAATTCGAAAATGGCTGAGCAGCTAAGAGGTCTCGAT
AAGATGGCTGTCGTTCAAAAAGAACTAGAAAAGCTGAGAAGTCTTCCTCCATCACGCGAAGAGAGCGGGA
AAATCCGAAAGGAGTGGATGGAGATGAAGCAATGGGAATTCGACCAGAAAATGAAAGCACTCCGAAATGT
ACGCTCAAACATGATTGCACTTCGTTCAGAGAAAAATGCTCTCGAAATGAAAGTCGCGGAAGAACACGAG
AAGTTTGCCCAGAGGAACGATTTGAAGAAAAGTCGAATGCTGGTGTTCTCTAAGGCTGTTAAGAAAATTG
TGAACTTCGGCAGCAGCCATCATCATCATCATCACTAGGGATCCAGATCTAAGCTTGGTACCACGCGTGC
GCGCTGATCCGGCTGCTAACAAAGCCCGAAAGGAAGCTGAGTTGGCTGCTGCCACCGCTGAGCAATAACT
AGCATAACCCCTTGGGGCCTCTAAACGGGTCTTGAGGGGTTTTTTGCTGAAAGGAGGAACTATATCCGGA
TATCCACAGGACGGGTGTGGTCGCCATGATCGCGTAGTCGATAGTGGCTCCAAGTAGCGAAGCGAGCAGG
ACTGGGCGGCGGCCAAAGCGGTCGGACAGTGCTCCGAGAACGGGTGCGCATAGAAATTGCATCAACGCAT
ATAGCGCTAGCAGCACGCCATAGTGACTGGCGATGCTGTCGGAATGGACGATATCCCGCAAGAGGCCCGG
CAGTACCGGCATAACCAAGCCTATGCCTACAGCATCCAGGGTGACGGTGCCGAGGATGACGATGAGCGCA
TTGTTAGATTTCATACACGGTGCCTGACTGCGTTAGCAATTTAACTGTGATAAACTACCGCATTAAAGCT
TATCGATGATAAGCTGTCAAACATGAGAATTCTTGAAGACGAAAGGGCCTCGTGATACGCCTATTTTTAT
AGGTTAATGTCATGATAATAATGGTTTCTTAGACGTCAGGTGGCACTTTTCGGGGAAATGTGCGCGGAAC
CCCTATTTGTTTATTTTTCTAAATACATTCAAATATGTATCCGCTCATGAGACAATAACCCTGATAAATG
CTTCAATAATATTGAAAAAGGAAGAGTATGAGTATTCAACATTTCCGTGTCGCCCTTATTCCCTTTTTTG
CGGCATTTTGCCTTCCTGTTTTTGCTCACCCAGAAACGCTGGTGAAAGTAAAAGATGCTGAAGATCAGTT
GGGTGCACGAGTGGGTTACATCGAACTGGATCTCAACAGCGGTAAGATCCTTGAGAGTTTTCGCCCCGAA
GAACGTTTTCCAATGATGAGCACTTTTAAAGTTCTGCTATGTGGCGCGGTATTATCCCGTGTTGACGCCG
GGCAAGAGCAACTCGGTCGCCGCATACACTATTCTCAGAATGACTTGGTTGAGTACTCACCAGTCACAGA
AAAGCATCTTACGGATGGCATGACAGTAAGAGAATTATGCAGTGCTGCCATAACCATGAGTGATAACACT
GCGGCCAACTTACTTCTGACAACGATCGGAGGACCGAAGGAGCTAACCGCTTTTTTGCACAACATGGGGG
ATCATGTAACTCGCCTTGATCGTTGGGAACCGGAGCTGAATGAAGCCATACCAAACGACGAGCGTGACAC
CACGATGCCTGCAGCAATGGCAACAACGTTGCGCAAACTATTAACTGGCGAACTACTTACTCTAGCTTCC
CGGCAACAATTAATAGACTGGATGGAGGCGGATAAAGTTGCAGGACCACTTCTGCGCTCGGCCCTTCCGG
CTGGCTGGTTTATTGCTGATAAATCTGGAGCCGGTGAGCGTGGGTCTCGCGGTATCATTGCAGCACTGGG
GCCAGATGGTAAGCCCTCCCGTATCGTAGTTATCTACACGACGGGGAGTCAGGCAACTATGGATGAACGA
AATAGACAGATCGCTGAGATAGGTGCCTCACTGATTAAGCATTGGTAACTGTCAGACCAAGTTTACTCAT
ATATACTTTAGATTGATTTAAAACTTCATTTTTAATTTAAAAGGATCTAGGTGAAGATCCTTTTTGATAA
TCTCATGACCAAAATCCCTTAACGTGAGTTTTCGTTCCACTGAGCGTCAGACCCCGTAGAAAAGATCAAA
GGATCTTCTTGAGATCCTTTTTTTCTGCGCGTAATCTGCTGCTTGCAAACAAAAAAACCACCGCTACCAG
CGGTGGTTTGTTTGCCGGATCAAGAGCTACCAACTCTTTTTCCGAAGGTAACTGGCTTCAGCAGAGCGCA
GATACCAAATACTGTCCTTCTAGTGTAGCCGTAGTTAGGCCACCACTTCAAGAACTCTGTAGCACCGCCT
ACATACCTCGCTCTGCTAATCCTGTTACCAGTGGCTGCTGCCAGTGGCGATAAGTCGTGTCTTACCGGGT
TGGACTCAAGACGATAGTTACCGGATAAGGCGCAGCGGTCGGGCTGAACGGGGGGTTCGTGCACACAGCC
CAGCTTGGAGCGAACGACCTACACCGAACTGAGATACCTACAGCGTGAGCTATGAGAAAGCGCCACGCTT
CCCGAAGGGAGAAAGGCGGACAGGTATCCGGTAAGCGGCAGGGTCGGAACAGGAGAGCGCACGAGGGAGC
TTCCAGGGGGAAACGCCTGGTATCTTTATAGTCCTGTCGGGTTTCGCCACCTCTGACTTGAGCGTCGATT
TTTGTGATGCTCGTCAGGGGGGCGGAGCCTATGGAAAAACGCCAGCAACGCGGCCTTTTTACGGTTCCTG
GCCTTTTGCTGGCCTTTTGCTCACATGTTCTTTCCTGCGTTATCCCCTGATTCTGTGGATAACCGTATTA
CCGCCTTTGAGTGAGCTGATACCGCTCGCCGCAGCCGAACGACCGAGCGCAGCGAGTCAGTGAGCGAGGA
AGCGGAAGAGCGCCTGATGCGGTATTTTCTCCTTACGCATCTGTGCGGTATTTCACACCGCAATGGTGCA
CTCTCAGTACAATCTGCTCTGATGCCGCATAGTTAAGCCAGTATACACTCCGCTATCGCTACGTGACTGG
GTCATGGCTGCGCCCCGACACCCGCCAACACCCGCTGACGCGCCCTGACGGGCTTGTCTGCTCCCGGCAT
CCGCTTACAGACAAGCTGTGACCGTCTCCGGGAGCTGCATGTGTCAGAGGTTTTCACCGTCATCACCGAA
ACGCGCGAGGCAGCTGCGGTAAAGCTCATCAGCGTGGTCGTGAAGCGATTCACAGATGTCTGCCTGTTCA
TCCGCGTCCAGCTCGTTGAGTTTCTCCAGAAGCGTTAATGTCTGGCTTCTGATAAAGCGGGCCATGTTAA
GGGCGGTTTTTTCCTGTTTGGTCACTGATGCCTCCGTGTAAGGGGGATTTCTGTTCATGGGGGTAATGAT
ACCGATGAAACGAGAGAGGATGCTCACGATACGGGTTACTGATGATGAACATGCCCGGTTACTGGAACGT
TGTGAGGGTAAACAACTGGCGGTATGGATGCGGCGGGACCAGAGAAAAATCACTCAGGGTCAATGCCAGC
GCTTCGTTAATACAGATGTAGGTGTTCCACAGGGTAGCCAGCAGCATCCTGCGATGCAGATCCGGAACAT
AATGGTGCAGGGCGCTGACTTCCGCGTTTCCAGACTTTACGAAACACGGAAACCGAAGACCATTCATGTT
GTTGCTCAGGTCGCAGACGTTTTGCAGCAGCAGTCGCTTCACGTTCGCTCGCGTATCGGTGATTCATTCT
GCTAACCAGTAAGGCAACCCCGCCAGCCTAGCCGGGTCCTCAACGACAGGAGCACGATCATGCGCACCCG
TGGCCAGGACCCAACGCTGCCCGAGATGCGCCGCGTGCGGCTGCTGGAGATGGCGGACGCGATGGATATG
TTCTGCCAAGGGTTGGTTTGCGCATTCACAGTTCTCCGCAAGAATTGATTGGCTCCAATTCTTGGAGTGG
TGAATCCGTTAGCGAGGTGCCGCCGGCTTCCATTCAGGTCGAGGTGGCCCGGCTCCATGCACCGCGACGC
AACGCGGGGAGGCAGACAAGGTATAGGGCGGCGCCTACAATCCATGCCAACCCGTTCCATGTGCTCGCCG
AGGCGGCATAAATCGCCGTGACGATCAGCGGTCCAATGATCGAAGTTAGGCTGGTAAGAGCCGCGAGCGA
TCCTTGAAGCTGTCCCTGATGGTCGTCATCTACCTGCCTGGACAGCATGGCCTGCAACGCGGGCATCCCG
ATGCCGCCGGAAGCGAGAAGAATCATAATGGGGAAGGCCATCCAGCCTCGCGTCGCGAACGCCAGCAAGA
CGTAGCCCAGCGCGTCGGCCGCCATGCCGGCGATAATGGCCTGCTTCTCGCCGAAACGTTTGGTGGCGGG
ACCAGTGACGAAGGCTTGAGCGAGGGCGTGCAAGATTCCGAATACCGCAAGCGACAGGCCGATCATCGTC
GCGCTCCAGCGAAAGCGGTCCTCGCCGAAAATGACCCAGAGCGCTGCCGGCACCTGTCCTACGAGTTGCA
TGATAAAGAAGACAGTCATAAGTGCGGCGACGATAGTCATGCCCCGCGCCCACCGGAAGGAGCTGACTGG
GTTGAAGGCTCTCAAGGGCATCGGTCGACGCTCTCCCTT
